>Addgene plasmid #47574 | pGEX-4T-1 3xFlag-JNK1a1 | addgene partial sequence | sequence record 69670 | pGEX5
GCGTGGATCTATGGATTACAAGGATGACGACGATAAGGATTACAAGGATGACGACGATAAGGATTACAAG
GATGACGACGATAAGGGATCCATGAGCAGAAGCAAGCGTGACAACAATTTTTATAGTGTAGAGATTGGAG
ATTCTACATTCACAGTCCTGAAACGATATCAGAATTTAAAACCTATAGGCTCAGGAGCTCAAGGAATAGT
ATGCGCAGCTTATGATGCCATTCTTGAAAGAAATGTTGCAATCAAGAAGCTAAGCCGACCATTTCAGAAT
CAGACTCATGCCAAGCGGGCCTACAGAGAGCTAGTTCTTATGAAATGTGTTAATCACAAAAATATAATTG
GCCTTTTGAATGTTTTCACACCACAGAAATCCCTAGAAGAATTTCAAGATGTTTACATAGTCATGGAGCT
CATGGATGCAAATCTTTGCCAAGTGATTCAGATGGAGCTAGATCATGAAAGAATGTCCTACCTTCTCTAT
CAGATGCTGTGTGGAATCAAGCACCTTCATTCTGCTGGAATTATTCATCGGGACTTAAAGCCCAGTAATA
TAGTAGTAAAATCTGATTGCACTTTGAAGATTCTTGACTTCGGTCTGGCCAGGACTGCAGGAACGAGTTT
TATGATGACGCCTTATGTAGTGACTCGCTACTACAGAGCACCCGAGGTCATCCTTGGCATGGGCTACAAG
GAAAACGTGGATTTATGGTCTGTGGGGTGCATTATGGGAGAAATGGTTTGCCACAAAATCCTCTTTCCAG
GAAGGGACTATATTGATCA
