[The description below was written by a language model from this plasmid's Addgene catalogue record.]
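Description:
pGEX-4T-1 3xFlag-JNK1a1 is a bacterial expression plasmid of about 6.2 kb for producing human JNK1α1 (MAPK8, also called SAPK1) as a recombinant fusion protein carrying N-terminal GST and 3xFlag tags. It is built on a modified pGEX-4T-1 backbone of roughly 5.05 kb, is selected with ampicillin, is listed as low copy, and is maintained in the BL21 expression strain. No feature table accompanies the record, so the promoter and origin are not explicitly stated. Standard pGEX-4T vectors drive the GST fusion from an IPTG-inducible tac promoter with a plasmid-borne lacI repressor, and they encode a thrombin cleavage site between GST and the cloning site.

The backbone was altered by inserting a 3xFlag tag at the BamHI site of pGEX-4T-1. This regenerated BamHI downstream of the tag, and a unique HindIII site was added between the BamHI and EcoRI sites. The 1155 bp JNK1α1 coding sequence was cloned between BamHI and SalI, both of which remain intact, giving a GST-3xFlag-JNK1α1 reading frame. Part of the construct was derived from an earlier repository plasmid.

GST allows affinity purification on glutathione resin, while the 3xFlag epitope provides a handle for capture or detection with anti-Flag antibodies. The associated publication describes a high-throughput assay for phosphoprotein-specific phosphatase activity in cellular extracts. That context suggests the purified tagged kinase serves as a substrate in such assays, although the record itself states only that the plasmid is for bacterial expression of the tagged protein.
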