Addgene plasmid #47574: pGEX-4T-1 3xFlag-JNK1a1
Purpose: Bacterial expression plasmid for GST-3xFlag-tagged JNK1a1
Depositing lab: Kevin Janes. Depositing organization: University of Virginia. Publication: A high-throughput assay for phosphoprotein-specific phosphatase activity in cellular extracts. Bose AK, Janes KA. Mol Cell Proteomics. 2013 Mar;12(3):797-806. doi: 10.1074/mcp.O112.024059. Epub 2012 Dec 11. PubMed 23233447.
Backbone
  Vector backbone: pGEX-4T-1
  Backbone manufacturer: Amersham
  Backbone size w/o insert (bp): 5053
  Total vector size (bp): 6208
  Modifications to backbone: 3xFlag tag inserted at BamHI site of pGEX-4T-1, regenerating the BamHI site downstream of 3xFlag, with a unique HindIII site added between the BamHI and EcoRI sites of pGEX-4T-1.
  Vector type: Bacterial Expression
Growth in bacteria
  Bacterial resistance: Ampicillin, 100 μg/mL
  Growth temperature: 37°C
  Growth strain: BL21
  Copy number: Low Copy
Gene/Insert
  Gene/Insert name: JNK1a1 (alt names: MAPK8; SAPK1)
  Species: H. sapiens (human)
  Insert size (bp): 1155
  GenBank ID: NM_002750
  Entrez Gene: MAPK8 (a.k.a. JNK, JNK-46, JNK1, JNK1A2, JNK21B1/2, PRKM8, SAPK1, SAPK1c)
  Tag / fusion protein: GST (N terminal on backbone); 3xFlag (N terminal on backbone)
  Cloning method: Restriction Enzyme; 5′ cloning site BamHI (not destroyed); 3′ cloning site SalI (not destroyed)
  Sequencing primers: 5′ pGEX 5'; 3′ pGEX 3'
Resource information
  A portion of this plasmid was derived from a plasmid made by: Addgene plasmid #13798.
Terms and licenses: Academic/Nonprofit Terms; Industry Terms: Not Available to Industry
How to cite: pGEX-4T-1 3xFlag-JNK1a1 was a gift from Kevin Janes (Addgene plasmid # 47574 ; http://n2t.net/addgene:47574 ; RRID:Addgene_47574)
